>Addgene plasmid #112624 | pmTHC_PGKneoLox2DTA.2 | addgene full sequence | sequence record 222028 | Addgene NGS Result
CTG
[124 nt withheld, positions 4-127]
C
[91 nt withheld, positions 129-219]
A
[49 nt withheld, positions 221-269]
CCTTTGACGTTGGAGTCCACGTTCTTT
[37 nt withheld, positions 297-333]
ACCCTATCTCGGTCTATTCTTTTGATTTATAAGGGATTTTGCCGATTTCGGCCTATTGGTTAAAAAATGA
GCTGATTTAACAAAAATTTAACGCGAATTTTAACAAAATATTAACGCTTACAATTTCCATTCGCCATTCA
GGCTGCGCAACTGTTGGGAAGGGCGATCGGTGCGGGCCTCTTCGCTATTACGCCAGCTGGCGAAAGGGGG
ATGTGCTGCAAGGCGATTAAGTTGGGTAACGCCAGGGTTTTCCCAGTCACGACGTTGTAAAACGACGGCC
AGTGAGCGCGCGTAATACGACTCACTATAGGGCGAATTGGAGCTCCACCGCGGTGGCGGCCGCCTAGGAG
ATCTACGCGTCAATTGATGCATCCCGGGTTTATTCATGAGGCCGGCCACC
[378 nt withheld, positions 734-1111]
TCCACCATGGTGAGCAAGGGCGAGGAGACCACAATGGGCGTAATCAAGCCCGACATGAAGATCAAGCTGA
AGATGGAGGGCAACGTGAATGGCCACGCCTTCGTGATCGAGGGCGAGGGCGAGGGCAAGCCCTACGACGG
CACCAACACCATCAACCTGGAGGTGAAGGAGGGAGCCCCCCTGCCCTTCTCCTACGACATTCTGACCACC
GCGTTCGCCTACGGCAACAGGGCCTTCACCAAGTACCCCGACGACATCCCCAACTACTTCAAGCAGTCCT
TCCCCGAGGGCTACTCTTGGGAGCGCACCATGACCTTCGAGGACAAGGGCATCGTGAAGGTGAAGTCCGA
CATCTCCATGGAGGAGGACTCCTTCATCTACGAGATACACCTCAAGGGCGAGAACTTCCCCCCCAACGGC
CCCGTGATGCAGAAGAAGACCACCGGCTGGGACGCCTCCACCGAGAGGATGTACGTGCGCGACGGCGTGC
TGAAGGGCGACGTCAAGCACAAGCTGCTGCTGGAGGGCGGCGGCCACCACCGCGTTGACTTCAAGACCAT
CTACAGGGCCAAGAAGGCGGTGAAGCTGCCCGACTATCACTTTGTGGACCACCGCATCGAGATCCTGAAC
CACGACAAGGACTACAACAAGGTGACCGTTTACGAGAGCGCCGTGGCCCGCAACTCCACCGACGGCATGG
ACGAGCTGTACAAGGGAAGCGGAGCTACTAACTTCAGCCTGCTGAAGCAGGCTGGAGACGTGGAGGAGAA
CCCTGGACCTATGAAAAAGCCTGAACTCACCGCGACGTCTGTCGAGAAGTTTCTGATCGAAAAGTTCGAC
AGCGTCTCCGACCTGATGCAGCTCTCGGAGGGCGAAGAATCTCGTGCTTTCAGCTTCGATGTAGGAGGGC
GTGGATATGTCCTGCGGGTAAATAGCTGCGCCGATGGTTTCTACAAAGATCGTTATGTTTATCGGCACTT
TGCATCGGCCGCGCTCCCGATTCCGGAAGTGCTTGACATTGGGGAATTCAGCGAGAGCCTGACCTATTGC
ATCTCCCGCCGTGCACAGGGTGTCACGTTGCAAGACCTGCCTGAAACCGAACTGCCCGCTGTTCTGCAGC
CGGTCGCGGAGGCCATGGATGCGATCGCTGCGGCCGATCTTAGCCAGACGAGCGGGTTCGGCCCATTCGG
ACCGCAAGGAATCGGTCAATACACTACATGGCGTGATTTCATATGCGCGATTGCTGATCCCCATGTGTAT
CACTGGCAAACTGTGATGGACGACACCGTCAGTGCGTCCGTCGCGCAGGCTCTCGATGAGCTGATGCTTT
GGGCCGAGGACTGCCCCGAAGTCCGGCACCTCGTGCACGCGGATTTCGGCTCCAACAATGTCCTGACGGA
CAATGGCCGCATAACAGCGGTCATTGACTGGAGCGAGGCGATGTTCGGGGATTCCCAATACGAGGTCGCC
AACATCTTCTTCTGGAGGCCGTGGTTGGCTTGTATGGAGCAGCAGACGCGCTACTTCGAGCGGAGGCATC
CGGAGCTTGCAGGATCGCCGCGGCTCCGGGCGTATATGCTCCGCATTGGTCTTGACCAACTCTATCAGAG
CTTGGTTGACGGCAATTTCGATGATGCAGCTTGGGCGCAGGGTCGATGCGACGCAATCGTCCGATCCGGA
GCCGGGACTGTCGGGCGTACACAAATCGCCCGCAGAAGCGCGGCCGTCTGGACCGATGGCTGTGTAGAAG
TACTCGCCGATAGTGGAAACCGACGCCCCAGCACTCGTCCGAGGGCAAAGGAACGCGGCTCCGGCGCAAC
AAATTTCTCTCTCCTCAAACAAGCAGGCGATGTTGAAGAAAATCCCGGGCCCATGTCCAATTTACTGACC
GTACACCAAAATTTGCCTGCATTACCGGTCGATGCAACGAGTGATGAGGTTCGCAAGAACCTGATGGACA
TGTTCAGGGATCGCCAGGCGTTTTCTGAGCATACCTGGAAAATGCTTCTGTCCGTTTGCCGGTCGTGGGC
GGCATGGTGCAAGTTGAATAACCGGAAATGGTTTCCCGCAGAACCTGAAGATGTTCGCGATTATCTTCTA
TATCTTCAGGCGCGCGGTCTGGCAGTAAAAACTATCCAGCAACATTTGGGCCAGCTAAACATGCTTCATC
GTCGGTCCGGGCTGCCACGACCAAGTGACAGCAATGCTGTTTCACTGGTTATGCGGCGGATCCGAAAAGA
AAACGTTGATGCCGGTGAACGTGCAAAACAGGCTCTAGCGTTCGAACGCACTGATTTCGACCAGGTTCGT
TCACTCATGGAAAATAGCGATCGCTGCCAGGATATACGTAATCTGGCATTTCTGGGGATTGCTTATAACA
CCCTGTTACGTATAGCCGAAATTGCCAGGATCAGGGTTAAAGATATCTCACGTACTGACGGTGGGAGAAT
GTTAATCCATATTGGCAGAACGAAAACGCTGGTTAGCACCGCAGGTGTAGAGAAGGCACTTAGCCTGGGG
GTAACTAAACTGGTCGAGCGATGGATTTCCGTCTCTGGTGTAGCTGATGATCCGAATAACTACCTGTTTT
GCCGGGTCAGAAAAAATGGTGTTGCCGCGCCATCTGCCACCAGCCAGCTATCAACTCGCGCCCTGGAAGG
GATTTTTGAAGCAACTCATCGATTGATTTACGGCGCTAAGGATGACTCTGGTCAGAGATACCTGGCCTGG
TCTGGACACAGTGCCCGTGTCGGAGCCGCGCGAGATATGGCCCGCGCTGGAGTTTCAATACCGGAGATCA
TGCAAGCTGGTGGCTGGACCAATGTAAATATTGTCATGAACTATATCCGTAACCTGGATAGTGAAACAGG
GGCAATGGTGCGCCTGCTGGAAGATGGCGATCTCGAGCCATCTGCTGGAGACATGAGAGCTGCCAACCTT
TGGCCAAGCCCGCTCATGATCAAACGCTCTAAGAAGAACAGCCTGGCCTTGTCCCTGACGGCCGACCAGA
TGGTCAGTGCCTTGTTGGATGCTGAGCCCCCCATACTCTATTCCGAGTATGATCCTACCAGACCCTTCAG
TGAAGCTTCGATGATGGGCTTACTGACCAACCTGGCAGACAGGGAGCTGGTTCACATGATCAACTGGGCG
AAGAGGGTGCCAGGCTTTGTGGATTTGACCCTCCATGATCAGGTCCACCTTCTAGAATGTGCCTGGCTAG
AGATCCTGATGATTGGTCTCGTCTGGCGCTCCATGGAGCACCCAGTGAAGCTACTGTTTGCTCCTAACTT
GCTCTTGGACAGGAACCAGGGAAAATGTGTAGAGGGCATGGTGGAGATCTTCGACATGCTGCTGGCTACA
TCATCTCGGTTCCGCATGATGAATCTGCAGGGAGAGGAGTTTGTGTGCCTCAAATCTATTATTTTGCTTA
ATTCTGGAGTGTACACATTTCTGTCCAGCACCCTGAAGTCTCTGGAAGAGAAGGACCATATCCACCGAGT
CCTGGACAAGATCACAGACACTTTGATCCACCTGATGGCCAAGGCAGGCCTGACCCTGCAGCAGCAGCAC
CAGCGGCTGGCCCAGCTCCTCCTCATCCTCTCCCACATCAGGCACATGAGTAACAAAGGCATGGAGCATC
TGTACAGCATGAAGTGCAAGAACGTGGTGCCCCTCTATGACCTGCTGCTGGAGGCGGCGGACGCCCACCG
CCTACATGCGCCCACTAGCCGTGGAGGGGCATCCGTGGAGGAGACGGACCAAAGCCACTTGGCCACTGCG
GGCTCTACTTCATCGCATTCCTTGCAAAAGTATTACATCACGGGGGAGGCAGAGGGTTTCCCTGCCACAG
CTTGATAGCGGCCGCACTCCTCAGGTGCAGGCTGCCTATCAGAAGGTGGTGGCTGGTGTGGCCAATGCCC
TGGCTCACAAATACCACTGAGATCTTTTTCCCTCTGCCAAAAATTATGGGGACATCATGAAGCCCCTTGA
GCATCTGACTTCTGGCTAATAAAGGAAATTTATTTTCATTGCAATAGTGTGTTGGAATTTTTTGTGTCTC
TCACTCGGAAGGACATATGGGAGGGCAAATCATTTAAAACATCAGAATGAGTATTTGGTTTAGAGTTTGG
CAACATATGCCCATATGCTGGCTGCCATGAACAAAGGTTGGCTATAAAGAGGTCATCAGTATATGAAACA
GCCCCCTGCTGTCCATTCCTTATTCCATAGAAAAGCCTTGACTTGAGGTTAGATTTTTTTTATATTTTGT
TTTGTGTTATTTTTTTCTTTAACATCCCTAAAATTTTCCTTACATGTTTTACTAGCCAGATTTTTCCTCC
TCTCCTGACTACTCCCAGTCATAGCTGTCCCTCTTCTCTTATGGAGATCCCTCGACCTGCAGCCCAAGCT
TGGCGTAATCATGGTCATAGCTGTTTCCTGTGTGAAATTGTTATCCGCTCACAATTCCACACAAAAACTA
GGCCGCTCTAGAACTAGTGGATCCGGAACCCTTAATATAACTTCGTATAATGTATGCTATACGAAGTTAT
TAGGTCCCTCGACCTGCAGGAATTCTACCGGGTAGGGGAGGCGCTTTTCCCAAGGCAGTCTGGAGCATGC
GCTTTAGCAGCCCCGCTGGGCACTTGGCGCTACACAAGTGGCCTCTGGCCTCGCACACATTCCACATCCA
CCGGTAGGCGCCAACCGGCTCCGTTCTTTGGTGGCCCCTTCGCGCCACCTTCTACTCCTCCCCTAGTCAG
GAAGTTCCCCCCCGCCCCGCAGCTCGCGTCGTGCAGGACGTGACAAATGGAAGTAGCACGTCTCACTAGT
CTCGTGCAGATGGACAGCACCGCTGAGCAATGGAAGCGGGTAGGCCTTTGGGGCAGCGGCCAATAGCAGC
TTTGCTCCTTCGCTTTCTGGGCTCAGAGGCTGGGAAGGGGTGGGTCCGGGGGCGGGCTCAGGGGCGGGCT
CAGGGGCGGGGCGGGCGCCCGAAGGTCCTCCGGAGGCCCGGCATTCTGCACGCTTCAAAAGCGCACGTCT
GCCGCGCTGTTCTCCTCTTCCTCATCTCCGGGCCTTTCGACCTGCAGCCAATATGGGATCGGCCATTGAA
CAAGATGGATTGCACGCAGGTTCTCCGGCCGCTTGGGTGGAGAGGCTATTCGGCTATGACTGGGCACAAC
AGACAATCGGCTGCTCTGATGCCGCCGTGTTCCGGCTGTCAGCGCAGGGGCGCCCGGTTCTTTTTGTCAA
GACCGACCTGTCCGGTGCCCTGAATGAACTGCAGGACGAGGCAGCGCGGCTATCGTGGCTGGCCACGACG
GGCGTTCCTTGCGCAGCTGTGCTCGACGTTGTCACTGAAGCGGGAAGGGACTGGCTGCTATTGGGCGAAG
TGCCGGGGCAGGATCTCCTGTCATCTCACCTTGCTCCTGCCGAGAAAGTATCCATCATGGCTGATGCAAT
GCGGCGGCTGCATACGCTTGATCCGGCTACCTGCCCATTCGACCACCAAGCGAAACATCGCATCGAGCGA
GCACGTACTCGGATGGAAGCCGGTCTTGTCGATCAGGATGATCTGGACGAAGAGCATCAGGGGCTCGCGC
CAGCCGAACTGTTCGCCAGGCTCAAGGCGCGCATGCCCGACGGCGATGATCTCGTCGTGACCCATGGCGA
TGCCTGCTTGCCGAATATCATGGTGGAAAATGGCCGCTTTTCTGGATTCATCGACTGTGGCCGGCTGGGT
GTGGCGGACCGCTATCAGGACATAGCGTTGGCTACCCGTGATATTGCTGAAGAGCTTGGCGGCGAATGGG
CTGACCGCTTCCTCGTGCTTTACGGTATCGCCGCTCCCGATTCGCAGCGCATCGCCTTCTATCGCCTTCT
TGACGAGTTCTTCTGAGGGGATCAATTCTCTAGAGCTCGCTGATCAGCCTCGACTGTGCCTTCTAGTTGC
CAGCCATCTGTTGTTTGCCCCTCCCCCGTGCCTTCCTTGACCCTGGAAGGTGCCACTCCCACTGTCCTTT
CCTAATAAAATGAGGAAATTGCATCGCATTGTCTGAGTAGGTGTCATTCTATTCTGGGGGGTGGGGTGGG
GCAGGACAGCAAGGGGGAGGATTGGGAAGACAATAGCAGGCATGCTGGGGATGCGGTGGGCTCTATGGCT
TCTGAGGCGGAAAGAACCAGCTGGGGCTCGAATCAAGCTGATCCGGAACCCTTAATATAACTTCGTATAA
TGTATGCTATACGAAGTTATTAGGTCCCTCGACCTGCAGCCCAAGCTAGCTTATCGATACCGTCGACGGT
ATCGATAAGCTTGATATCGAATTCTACCGGGTAGGGGAGGCGCTTTTCCCAAGGCAGTCTGGAGCATGCG
CTTTAGCAGCCCCGCTGGGCACTTGGCGCTACACAAGTGGCCTCTGGCCTCGCACACATTCCACATCCAC
CGGTAGGCGCCAACCGGCTCCGTTCTTTGGTGGCCCCTTCGCGCCACCTTCTACTCCTCCCCTAGTCAGG
AAGTTCCCCCCCGCCCCGCAGCTCGCGTCGTGCAGGACGTGACAAATGGAAGTAGCACGTCTCACTAGTC
TCGTGCAGATGGACAGCACCGCTGAGCAATGGAAGCGGGTAGGCCTTTGGGGCAGCGGCCAATAGCAGCT
TTGCTCCTTCGCTTTCTGGGCTCAGAGGCTGGGAAGGGGTGGGTCCGGGGGCGGGCTCAGGGGCGGGCTC
AGGGGCGGGGCGGGCGCCCGAAGGTCCTCCGGAGGCCCGGCATTCTGCACGCTTCAAAAGCGCACGTCTG
CCGCGCTGTTCTCCTCTTCCTCATCTCCGGGCCTTTCGACCTGCAGGTCCTCGCCATGGATCCTGATGAT
GTTGTTGATTCTTCTAAATCTTTTGTGATGGAAAACTTTTCTTCGTACCACGGGACTAAACCTGGTTATG
TAGATTCCATTCAAAAAGGTATACAAAAGCCAAAATCTGGTACACAAGGAAATTATGACGATGATTGGAA
AGGGTTTTATAGTACCGACAATAAATACGACGCTGCGGGATACTCTGTAGATAATGAAAACCCGCTCTCT
GGAAAAGCTGGAGGCGTGGTCAAAGTGACGTATCCAGGACTGACGAAGGTTCTCGCACTAAAAGTGGATA
ATGCCGAAACTATTAAGAAAGAGTTAGGTTTAAGTCTCACTGAACCGTTGATGGAGCAAGTCGGAACGGA
AGAGTTTATCAAAAGGTTCGGTGATGGTGCTTCGCGTGTAGTGCTCAGCCTTCCCTTCGCTGAGGGGAGT
TCTAGCGTTGAATATATTAATAACTGGGAACAGGCGAAAGCGTTAAGCGTAGAACTTGAGATTAATTTTG
AAACCCGTGGAAAACGTGGCCAAGATGCGATGTATGAGTATATGGCTCAAGCCTGTGCAGGAAATCGTGT
CAGGCGATCTCTTTGTGAAGGAACCTTACTTCTGTGGTGTGACATAATTGGACAAACTACCTACAGAGAT
TTAAAGCTCTAAGGTAAATATAAAATTTTTAAGTGTATAATGTGTTAAACTACTGATTCTAATTGTTTGT
GTATTTTAGATTCCAACCTATGGAACTGATGAATGGGAGCAGTGGTGGAATGCAGATCCTAGAGCTCGCT
GATCAGCCTCGACTGTGCCTTCTAGTTGCCAGCCATCTGTTGTTTGCCCCTCCCCCGTGCCTTCCTTGAC
CCTGGAAGGTGCCACTCCCACTGTCCTTTCCTAATAAAATGAGGAAATTGCATCGCATTGTCTGAGTAGG
TGTCATTCTATTCTGGGGGGTGGGGTGGGGCAGGACAGCAAGGGGGAGGATTGGGAAGACAATAGCAGGC
ATGCTGGGGATGCGGTGGGCTCTATGGCTTCTGAGGCGGAAAGAACCAGCTGGGGCTCGAGGGGGGGCCC
GGTACCCAGCTTTTGTTCCCTTTAGTGAGGGTTAATTGCGCGCTTGGCGTAATCATGGTCATAGCTGTTT
CCTGTGTGAAATTGTTATCCGCTCACAATTCCACACAACATACGAGCCGGAAGCATAAAGTGTAAAGCCT
GGGGTGCCTAATGAGTGAGCTAACTCACATTAATTGCGTTGCGCTCACTGCCCGCTTTCCAGTCGGGAAA
CCTGTCGTGCCAGCTGCATTAATGAATCGGCCAACGCGCGGGGAGAGGCGGTTTGCGTATTGGGCGCTCT
TCCGCTTCCTCGCTCACTGACTCGCTGCGCTCGGTCGTTCGGCTGCGGCGAGCGGTATCAGCTCACTCAA
AGGCGGTAATACGGTTATCCACAGAATCAGGGGATAACGCAGGAAAGAACATGTGAGCAAAAGGCCAGCA
AAAGGCCAGGAACCGTAAAAAGGCCGCGTTGCTGGCGTTTTTCCATAGGCTCCGCCCCCCTGACGAGCAT
CACAAAAATCGACGCTCAAGTCAGAGGTGGCGAAACCCGACAGGACTATAAAGATACCAGGCGTTTCCCC
CTGGAAGCTCCCTCGTGCGCTCTCCTGTTCCGACCCTGCCGCTTACCGGATACCTGTCCGCCTTTCTCCC
TTCGGGAAGCGTGGCGCTTTCTCATAGCTCACGCTGTAGGTATCTCAGTTCGGTGTAGGTCGTTCGCTCC
AAGCTGGGCTGTGTGCACGAACCCCCCGTTCAGCCCGACCGCTGCGCCTTATCCGGTAACTATCGTCTTG
AGTCCAACCCGGTAAGACACGACTTATCGCCACTGGCAGCAGCCACTGGTAACAGGATTAGCAGAGCGAG
GTATGTAGGCGGTGCTACAGAGTTCTTGAAGTGGTGGCCTAACTACGGCTACACTAGAAGAACAGTATTT
GGTATCTGCGCTCTGCTGAAGCCAGTTACCTTCGGAAAAAGAGTTGGTAGCTCTTGATCCGGCAAACAAA
CCACCGCTGGTAGCGGTGGTTTTTTTGTTTGCAAGCAGCAGATTACGCGCAGAAAAAAAGGATCTCAAGA
AGATCCTTTGATCTTTTCTACGGGGTCTGACGCTCAGTGGAACGAAAACTCACGTTAAGGGATTTTGGTC
ATGAGATTATCAAAAAGGATCTTCACCTAGATCCTTTTAAATTAAAAATGAAGTTTTAAATCAATCTAAA
GTATATATGAGTAAACTTGGTCTGACAGTTACCAATGCTTAATCAGTGAGGCACCTATCTCAGCGATCTG
TCTATTTCGTTCATCCATAGTTGCCTGACTCCCCGTCGTGTAGATAACTACGATACGGGAGGGCTTACCA
TCTGGCCCCAGTGCTGCAATGATACCGCGAGACCCACGCTCACCGGCTCCAGATTTATCAGCAATAAACC
AGCCAGCCGGAAGGGCCGAGCGCAGAAGTGGTCCTGCAACTTTATCCGCCTCCATCCAGTCTATTAATTG
TTGCCGGGAAGCTAGAGTAAGTAGTTCGCCAGTTAATAGTTTGCGCAACGTTGTTGCCATTGCTACAGGC
ATCGTGGTGTCACGCTCGTCGTTTGGTATGGCTTCATTCAGCTCCGGTTCCCAACGATCAAGGCGAGTTA
CATGATCCCCCATGTTGTGCAAAAAAGCGGTTAGCTCCTTCGGTCCTCCGATCGTTGTCAGAAGTAAGTT
GGCCGCAGTGTTATCACTCATGGTTATGGCAGCACTGCATAATTCTCTTACTGTCATGCCATCCGTAAGA
TGCTTTTCTGTGACTGGTGAGTACTCAACCAAGTCATTCTGAGAATAGTGTATGCGGCGACCGAGTTGCT
CTTGCCCGGCGTCAATACGGGATAATACCGCGCCACATAGCAGAACTTTAAAAGTGCTCATCATTGGAAA
ACGTTCTTCGGGGCGAAAACTCTCAAGGATCTTACCGCTGTTGAGATCCAGTTCGATGTAACCCACTCGT
GCACCCAACTGATCTTCAGCATCTTTTACTTTCACCAGCGTTTCTGGGTGAGCAAAAACAGGAAGGCAAA
ATGCCGCAAAAAAGGGAATAAGGGCGACACGGAAATGTTGAATACTCATACTCTTCCTTTTTCAATATTA
TTGAAGCATTTATCAGGGTTATTGTCTCATGAGCGGATACATATTTGAATGTATTTAGAAAAATAAACAA
ATAGGGGTTCCGCGCACATTTCCCCGAAAAGTGCCAC
Features (pLannotate 1.2.2; 35 found; start..end, strand, type, name):
      4..432     +  rep_origin     f1 ori (sequence partly withheld): f1 bacteriophage origin of replication; arrow indicates direction of (+) strand synthesis
    463..618     -  CDS            lacZα (fragment): LacZα fragment of β-galactosidase; lacZ fragment
    626..644     +  promoter       T7 promoter: promoter for bacteriophage T7 RNA polymerase
    653..676     +  misc_feature   MCS (fragment): pBluescript multiple cloning site
    734..1110    +  CDS            H2B (fragment) (sequence withheld): human histone H2B; HIST1H2BJ
   1118..1825    +  CDS            mTFP1: mTFP1 is a basic (constitutively fluorescent) cyan fluorescent protein published in 2006, derived from Clavularia sp.. It has low acid sensitivity.
   1892..2914    +  CDS            hph: KHYB_ECOLX - Experimental evidence at protein level: Swiss-Prot protein existence level 1. The aminoglycoside phosphotransferases achieve inactivation of their antibiotic substrates by phosphorylation. Only phosphorylates hygromycin and closely related compounds such as demethyl analogs and destomycin. From Escherichia coli.
   2984..4012    +  CDS            cre: RECR_BPP1 - Experimental evidence at protein level: Swiss-Prot protein existence level 1. Catalyzes site-specific recombination between two 34-base- pair LOXP sites. Its role is to maintain the phage genome as a monomeric unit-copy plasmid in the lysogenic state. From Escherichia phage P1 (Bacteriophage P1).
   4025..4960    +  CDS            ERT2: mutated ligand-binding domain of the human estrogen receptor (Feil et al., 1997)
   4977..5048    +  CDS            HBB (fragment): HBB_PONPY - Experimental evidence at transcript level: Swiss-Prot protein existence level 2. Involved in oxygen transport from the lung to the various peripheral tissues. From Pongo pygmaeus (Bornean orangutan).
   5119..5174    +  polyA_signal   β-globin poly(A) signal: rabbit β-globin polyadenylation signal (Gil and Proudfoot, 1987)
   5557..5579    -  protein_bind   lac operator (fragment): The lac repressor binds to the lac operator to inhibit transcription in E. coli. This inhibition can be relieved by adding lactose or isopropyl-β-D-thiogalactopyranoside (IPTG). lac repressor encoded by lacI
   5592..5615    +  misc_feature   MCS (fragment): pBluescript multiple cloning site
   5628..5661    -  protein_bind   loxP: Cre-mediated recombination occurs in the 8-bp core sequence (GCATACAT). Cre recombinase
   5691..6190    +  promoter       PGK promoter: mouse phosphoglycerate kinase 1 promoter
   6204..7007    +  CDS            NeoR/KanR: aminoglycoside phosphotransferase from Tn5; aph(3')-II (or nptII); confers resistance to neomycin, kanamycin, and G418 (Geneticin®)
   7045..7269    +  polyA_signal   bGH poly(A) signal: bovine growth hormone polyadenylation signal
   7273..7294    +  promoter       SV40 promoter (fragment): SV40 enhancer and early promoter
   7328..7361    -  protein_bind   loxP: Cre-mediated recombination occurs in the 8-bp core sequence (GCATACAT). Cre recombinase
   7403..7435    -  misc_feature   MCS (fragment): pBluescript multiple cloning site
   7440..7939    +  promoter       PGK promoter: mouse phosphoglycerate kinase 1 promoter
   7966..8538    +  CDS            DTA: diphtheria toxin fragment A; Corynebacterium diphtheriae tox
   8541..8613    +  CDS            small t antigen (fragment): SV40 (simian virus 40) small t antigen
   8615..8680    +  intron         small t intron: SV40 (simian virus 40) small t antigen intron
   8754..8978    +  polyA_signal   bGH poly(A) signal: bovine growth hormone polyadenylation signal
   8982..9003    +  promoter       SV40 promoter (fragment): SV40 enhancer and early promoter
   9007..9027    +  misc_feature   MCS (fragment): pBluescript multiple cloning site
   9040..9058    -  promoter       T3 promoter: promoter for bacteriophage T3 RNA polymerase
   9101..9123    -  protein_bind   lac operator (fragment): The lac repressor binds to the lac operator to inhibit transcription in E. coli. This inhibition can be relieved by adding lactose or isopropyl-β-D-thiogalactopyranoside (IPTG). lac repressor encoded by lacI
   9127..9157    -  promoter       lac promoter: promoter for the E. coli lac operon
   9172..9193    -  protein_bind   CAP binding site: CAP binding activates transcription in the presence of cAMP. E. coli catabolite activator protein
   9206..9298    -  CDS            lacI (fragment): lac repressor; lacI; The lac repressor binds to the lac operator to inhibit transcription in E. coli. This inhibition can be relieved by adding lactose or isopropyl-β-D-thiogalactopyranoside (IPTG).
   9481..10069   -  rep_origin     ori: high-copy-number ColE1/pMB1/pBR322/pUC origin of replication
  10240..11100   -  CDS            AmpR: β-lactamase; bla; confers resistance to ampicillin, carbenicillin, and related antibiotics
  11101..11205   -  promoter       AmpR promoter: bla
