[The description below was written by a language model from this plasmid's Addgene catalogue record and pLannotate feature annotations shown in this document.]
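Description:
pmTHC_PGKneoLox2DTA.2 is an 11.2 kb mouse gene-targeting plasmid built on the pBluescript-derived PGKneoLox2DTA.2 backbone. It is intended as a generic knock-in template: the reporter and selection cassettes are in place, and remnant cloning sites flanking them are left open for the user to insert locus-specific homology arms. In bacteria it is maintained at high copy through a ColE1/pUC-type origin with ampicillin resistance, and it also carries an f1 origin and the T7/T3 promoters and lac elements inherited from the backbone.

The payload is a promoterless multicistronic open reading frame that depends on the endogenous promoter of the targeted locus for expression. It encodes human histone H2B fused at its C terminus to the cyan/teal fluorescent protein mTFP1, giving a nuclear-localised reporter, followed by hygromycin phosphotransferase and then Cre fused to the ERT2 mutant oestrogen receptor ligand-binding domain. According to the stated purpose, the three are separated by P2A peptides, although these are not annotated in the feature table. The unit ends with a rabbit β-globin polyadenylation signal. Cells in which the targeted gene is active should therefore be fluorescent, hygromycin resistant and capable of tamoxifen-inducible Cre recombination.

Downstream lies a PGK promoter-driven neomycin resistance cassette with a bGH poly(A), flanked by two loxP sites in the same orientation so that it can be excised by Cre after G418 selection of targeted clones. A PGK-driven diphtheria toxin A cassette beyond it, outside the region meant to recombine, provides negative selection against random integrants. The associated publication used related constructs to make reporter mouse and embryonic stem cell lines for identifying and selecting inner ear (otic) lineage cells.
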