Addgene plasmid #112624: pmTHC_PGKneoLox2DTA.2
Purpose: H2BmTeal_p2A_HygroR_p2A_CreERt2 targeting plasmid with cloning sites ready for homology arms
Depositing lab: Stefan Heller. Depositing organization: Stanford University. Publication: Fbxo2(VHC) mouse and embryonic stem cell reporter lines delineate in vitro-generated inner ear sensory epithelia cells and enable otic lineage selection and Cre-recombination. Hartman BH, Bscke R, Ellwanger DC, Keymeulen S, Scheibinger M, Heller S. Dev Biol. 2018 Sep 1. pii: S0012-1606(18)30499-8. doi: 10.1016/j.ydbio.2018.08.013. PubMed 30179592.
Backbone
  Vector backbone: PGKneoLox2DTA.2
  Backbone manufacturer: P. Soriano Addgene Plasmid 13449
  Backbone size w/o insert (bp): 6300
  Total vector size (bp): 11228
  Vector type: Mouse Targeting, Cre/Lox
  Selectable markers: Neomycin (select with G418), Hygromycin
Growth in bacteria
  Bacterial resistance: Ampicillin, 100 μg/mL
  Growth temperature: 37°C
  Growth strain: DH5alpha
  Copy number: High Copy
Gene/Insert 1
  Gene/Insert name: H2B-mTFP1 (alt names: HIST1H2BB, H2B.1, H2B/f, H2BFF, MGC119804; mTFP1)
  Species: H. sapiens (human); Anthozoa
  Insert size (bp): 1101
  GenBank ID: NM_021058
  Entrez Gene: H2BC3 (a.k.a. H2B.1, H2B/f, H2BFF, HIST1H2BB)
  Promoter: No Promoter
  Tag / fusion protein: mTeal (mTFP1) (C terminal on insert)
  Cloning method: Gibson Cloning
  Sequencing primers: 5′ TTTATTCATGAGGCCGGCCACC; 3′ CCGCTTCCCTTGTACAGCTCGT
Gene/Insert 2
  Gene/Insert name: Hygrophosphotransferase (alt names: HygroR; hygromycin-B)
  Species: Coccidioides posadasii C735 delta SOWgp
  Insert size (bp): 1023
  GenBank ID: XM_003071606
  Promoter: No Promoter
  Cloning method: Gibson Cloning
  Sequencing primers: 5′ atgaaaaagcctgaactcaccgc; 3′ ttcctttgccctcggacga
Gene/Insert 3
  Gene/Insert name: Cre-ERT2 fusion protein
  Species: Bacteriophage P1
  Insert size (bp): 1983
  Promoter: No Promoter
  Cloning method: Gibson Cloning
  Sequencing primers: 5′ ATGTCCAATTTACTGACCGTACA; 3′ TCAAGCTGTGGCAGGGAAACC
Resource information
  A portion of this plasmid was derived from a plasmid made by: H2B was cloned from Addgene plasmid 26750, mTeal was cloned from Addgene plasmid 54553, HygroR was cloned from Addgene plasmid 28226, CreERT2 and Rabbit betaglobin PolyA were cloned from Addgene plasmid 14797, PGKneoLox2DTA.2 backbone was cloned from Addgene plasmid 13449
Terms and licenses: Academic/Nonprofit Terms; Industry Terms: Not Available to Industry
How to cite: pmTHC_PGKneoLox2DTA.2 was a gift from Stefan Heller (Addgene plasmid # 112624 ; http://n2t.net/addgene:112624 ; RRID:Addgene_112624)
